Addgene plasmid #82787: pDONR223_ZBTB24_p.M78I
Purpose: Gateway Donor vector containing ZBTB24 , part of the Target Accelerator Plasmid Collection.
Depositing lab: Jesse Boehm & Matthew Meyerson & David Root. Depositing organization: Broad Institute. Publication: High-throughput Phenotyping of Lung Cancer Somatic Mutations. Berger AH, Brooks AN, Wu X, Shrestha Y, Chouinard C, Piccioni F, Bagul M, Kamburov A, Imielinski M, Hogstrom L, Zhu C, Yang X, Pantel S, Sakai R, Watson J, Kaplan N, Campbell JD, Singh S, Root DE, Narayan R, Natoli T, Lahr DL, Tirosh I, Tamayo P, Getz G, Wong B, Doench J, Subramanian A, Golub TR, Meyerson M, Boehm JS. Cancer Cell. 2016 Aug 8;30(2):214-28. doi: 10.1016/j.ccell.2016.06.022. Epub 2016 Jul 28. PubMed 27478040.
Backbone
  Vector backbone: pDONR223
  Backbone manufacturer: Invitrogen
  Vector type: Gateway Entry vector
Growth in bacteria
  Bacterial resistance: Spectinomycin, 50 μg/mL
  Growth temperature: 37°C
  Growth strain: DH5alpha
  Copy number: High Copy
Gene/Insert
  Gene/Insert name: ZBTB24 (alt name: NM_014797)
  Species: H. sapiens (human)
  Mutation: M78I
  Entrez Gene: ZBTB24 (a.k.a. BIF1, ICF2, PATZ2, ZNF450)
  Promoter: None
  Cloning method: Gateway Cloning
  Sequencing primers: 5′ M13pUC-fwd; 3′ M13-Rev
Terms and licenses: Academic/Nonprofit Terms; Industry Terms: Not Available to Industry
Depositor comments: CLOSED (stop codon immediately follows insert)
How to cite: pDONR223_ZBTB24_p.M78I was a gift from Jesse Boehm & Matthew Meyerson & David Root (Addgene plasmid # 82787 ; http://n2t.net/addgene:82787 ; RRID:Addgene_82787)
