[The description below was written by a language model from this plasmid's Addgene catalogue record and pLannotate feature annotations shown in this document.]
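Description:
pDONR223_ZBTB24_p.M78I is a Gateway entry clone built on the Invitrogen pDONR223 backbone, carrying the human ZBTB24 open reading frame (a BTB/zinc-finger protein also known as ZNF450, BIF1, ICF2 or PATZ2) with the missense substitution M78I. It is a small bacterial plasmid of about 4.9 kb that replicates in E. coli from a high-copy ColE1/pUC-type origin and is selected with spectinomycin through the aadA (SmR) aminoglycoside adenylyltransferase gene. Short fragments of an integron Pc promoter and a gentamicin resistance gene lie just upstream of this marker. The annotated lacI and lacZα fragments elsewhere appear to be backbone remnants rather than functional genes.

The roughly 2.1 kb ZBTB24 coding sequence is flanked on both sides by attL-type Gateway recombination sites. The automated annotation labels both as attL3, though the record does not otherwise specify which attL variants they are. These sites allow the ORF to be moved by LR Clonase recombination into attR-containing destination vectors. The insert has no promoter of its own, so the clone is not meant for expression. rrnB T1 and T2 terminators upstream insulate the cassette from read-through transcription, a T7 promoter lies beyond the 3′ att site facing the insert in antisense orientation, and M13 primer sites flank the insert for sequencing. The depositor describes the ORF as "closed", meaning a stop codon immediately follows the insert, so it suits native or N-terminally tagged expression but not C-terminal fusions.

The plasmid belongs to the Target Accelerator Plasmid Collection and was produced for a high-throughput study phenotyping somatic mutations found in lung cancer, where such variant clones serve as source material for transfer into expression vectors.
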