Features (pLannotate 1.2.2; 12 found; start..end, strand, type, name):
    121..213     +  CDS            lacI (fragment): lac repressor; lacI; The lac repressor binds to the lac operator to inhibit transcription in E. coli. This inhibition can be relieved by adding lactose or isopropyl-β-D-thiogalactopyranoside (IPTG).
    268..295     -  terminator     rrnB T2 terminator: transcription terminator T2 from the E. coli rrnB gene
    427..470     +  terminator     rrnB T1 terminator: Escherichia coli rrnB; transcription terminator T1 from the E. coli rrnB gene
    517..553     -  CDS            lacZα (fragment): LacZα fragment of β-galactosidase; lacZ fragment
    570..665     +  protein_bind   attL3: mutant version of attL; recombination site for the Gateway® LR reaction LR Clonase™
    671..2761    +  CDS            ZBTB24: ZBT24_HUMAN - Also known as KIAA0441, ZNF450. Experimental evidence at protein level: Swiss-Prot protein existence level 1. May be involved in BMP2-induced transcription. From Homo sapiens (Human).
   2769..2864    -  protein_bind   attL3: mutant version of attL; recombination site for the Gateway® LR reaction LR Clonase™
   2883..2901    -  promoter       T7 promoter: promoter for bacteriophage T7 RNA polymerase
   3091..3114    +  promoter       Pc promoter (fragment): intI1 (promoter lies within the coding sequence); class 1 integron promoter
   3290..3346    +  CDS            GmR (fragment): gentamycin acetyltransferase; aacC1; confers resistance to gentamycin
   3353..4144    +  CDS            SmR: aminoglycoside adenylyltransferase (Murphy, 1985); aadA; confers resistance to spectinomycin and streptomycin
   4237..4825    +  rep_origin     ori: high-copy-number ColE1/pMB1/pBR322/pUC origin of replication
>Addgene plasmid #82787 | pDONR223_ZBTB24_p.M78I | addgene full sequence | sequence record 161892 | Addgene NGS result
CTTTCCTGCGTTATCCCCTGATTCTGTGGATAACCGTATTACCGCCTTTGAGTGAGCTGATACCGCTCGC
CGCAGCCGAACGACCGAGCGCAGCGAGTCAGTGAGCGAGGAAGCGGAAGAGCGCCCAATACGCAAACCGC
CTCTCCCCGCGCGTTGGCCGATTCATTAATGCAGCTGGCACGACAGGTTTCCCGACTGGAAAGCGGGCAG
TGAGCGCAACGCAATTAATACGCGTACCGCTAGCCAGGAAGAGTTTGTAGAAACGCAAAAAGGCCATCCG
TCAGGATGGCCTTCTGCTTAGTTTGATGCCTGGCAGTTTATGGCGGGCGTCCTGCCCGCCACCCTCCGGG
CCGTTGCTTCACAACGTTCAAATCCGCTCCCGGCGGATTTGTCCTACTCAGGAGAGCGTTCACCGACAAA
CAACAGATAAAACGAAAGGCCCAGTCTTCCGACTGAGCCTTTCGTTTTATTTGATGCCTGGCAGTTCCCT
ACTCTCGCGTTAACGCTAGCATGGATGTTTTCCCAGTCACGACGTTGTAAAACGACGGCCAGTCTTAAGC
TCGGGCCCCAAATAATGATTTTATTTTGACTGATAGTGACCTGTTCGTTGCAACAAATTGATGAGCAATG
CTTTTTTATAATGCCAACTTTGTACAAAAAAGTTGGCACCATGGCAGAAACATCGCCAGAGCCTTCTGGG
CAGCTTGTTGTACACTCAGACGCTCACAGTGACACTGTGCTGGCCAGTTTTGAGGATCAGAGGAAGAAAG
GCTTCCTCTGTGACATTACTTTAATCGTGGAGAATGTACATTTCCGGGCCCACAAAGCCTTACTTGCTGC
CAGTAGTGAATACTTCTCAATGATGTTTGCAGAAGAGGGGGAAATCGGCCAATCCATTTATATCCTGGAA
GGCATGGTTGCAGACACCTTTGGTATCCTGCTGGAATTTATCTACACAGGTTATCTCCATGCCAGTGAGA
AAAGTACAGAACAAATCCTGGCTACTGCTCAGTTCTTAAAAGTCTATGACCTGGTAAAGGCTTACACAGA
CTTCCAAAATAATCATAGCTCCCCAAAGCCAACAACTTTGAACACTGCTGGTGCCCCAGTGGTTGTTATC
TCTAATAAGAAAAACGATCCTCCAAAGCGGAAACGGGGAAGACCAAAAAAAGTCAATACATTGCAGGAGG
AGAAATCAGAACTGGCTGCAGAGGAAGAAATACAGTTAAGAGTGAACAATTCAGTTCAGAATAGACAAAA
CTTTGTGGTTAAAGGAGACAGTGGTGTACTGAATGAGCAAATTGCAGCAAAAGAAAAGGAAGAATCGGAG
CCTACTTGTGAGCCAAGTAGAGAGGAGGAAATGCCAGTTGAAAAAGATGAGAACTATGATCCCAAGACCG
AGGATGGCCAGGCAAGCCAGAGTCGATACAGCAAGCGGAGGATTTGGAGATCCGTCAAACTTAAAGATTA
CAAACTTGTTGGGGATCAAGAGGACCATGGTTCAGCCAAGAGGATCTGTGGAAGGAGAAAGCGCCCTGGA
GGCCCTGAGGCCCGCTGTAAAGACTGTGGCAAGGTCTTTAAGTACAATCACTTTTTAGCAATCCACCAGA
GGAGCCACACAGGGGAGCGACCTTTCAAATGTAATGAGTGTGGAAAAGGCTTTGCCCAGAAGCACTCGCT
ACAGGTCCACACCAGGATGCACACAGGCGAGCGGCCGTACACCTGCACCGTGTGCAGCAAGGCTCTGACC
ACCAAGCACTCACTGCTGGAGCACATGAGCCTGCACTCAGGACAGAAGTCTTTTACCTGTGATCAATGCG
GAAAATATTTCAGCCAGAACAGACAGCTAAAGAGCCATTACCGAGTTCATACAGGCCACTCATTACCGGA
ATGCAAAGACTGCCATCGCAAATTCATGGATGTGTCTCAGCTAAAGAAACATCTGCGAACACACACAGGT
GAGAAGCCATTTACTTGTGAAATCTGTGGCAAATCTTTCACAGCAAAGAGTTCTCTTCAGACCCACATCA
GAATCCATCGAGGAGAAAAGCCATACTCCTGTGGCATTTGTGGCAAATCCTTCTCTGACTCCAGTGCCAA
AAGGAGACACTGCATTCTACACACTGGCAAGAAGCCTTTCTCCTGCCCTGAGTGTAACTTACAGTTTGCT
CGCTTAGACAACTTGAAGGCTCACTTGAAAATTCATAGCAAGGAGAAGCATGCTTCAGATGCCAGCAGCA
TTTCTGGCAGTAGTAATACAGAAGAGGTCAGGAATATTCTTCAGCTACAGCCATATCAACTCTCTACCTC
GGGAGAGCAGGAAATTCAGCTTCTCGTAACCGATTCTGTACATAACATCAATTTCATGCCCGGTCCTAGC
CAGGGAATCAGCATTGTGACTGCAGAGAGTTCCCAAAACATGACTGCAGACCAGGCTGCTAATCTTACCC
TGCTCACGCAGCAGCCAGAGCAACTGCAGAATTTAATTCTTTCAGCTCAACAGGAGCAAACAGAACACAT
TCAGAGCCTCAATATGATTGAAAGCCAGATGGGGCCCTCACAAACAGAGCCAGTGCACGTGATCACTCTG
TCCAAGGAAACACTGGAACATCTTCATGCCCATCAAGAGCAAACAGAGGAGCTCCATTTAGCTACAAGTA
CTTCAGATCCAGCTCAGCACCTGCAGCTGACACAGGAGCCTGGTCCGCCACCACCCACTCACCACGTGCC
CCAGCCAACGCCACTTGGCCAGGAGCAGAGCTGATTGCCAACTTTCTTGTACAAAGTTGGCATTATAAGA
AAGCATTGCTTATCAATTTGTTGCAACGAACAGGTCACTATCAGTCAAAATAAAATCATTATTTGCCATC
CAGCTGATATCCCCTATAGTGAGTCGTATTACATGGTCATAGCTGTTTCCTGGCAGCTCTGGCCCGTGTC
TCAAAATCTCTGATGTTACATTGCACAAGATAAAAATATATCATCATGCCTCCTCTAGACCAGCCAGGAC
AGAAATGCCTCGACTTCGCTGCTACCCAAGGTTGCCGGGTGACGCACACCGTGGAAACGGATGAAGGCAC
GAACCCAGTGGACATAAGCCTGTTCGGTTCGTAAGCTGTAATGCAAGTAGCGTATGCGCTCACGCAACTG
GTCCAGAACCTTGACCGAACGCAGCGGTGGTAACGGCGCAGTGGCGGTTTTCATGGCTTGTTATGACTGT
TTTTTTGGGGTACAGTCTATGCCTCGGGCATCCAAGCAGCAAGCGCGTTACGCCGTGGGTCGATGTTTGA
TGTTATGGAGCAGCAACGATGTTACGCAGCAGGGCAGTCGCCCTAAAACAAAGTTAAACATTATGAGGGA
AGCGGTGATCGCCGAAGTATCGACTCAACTATCAGAGGTAGTTGGCGTCATCGAGCGCCATCTCGAACCG
ACGTTGCTGGCCGTACATTTGTACGGCTCCGCAGTGGATGGCGGCCTGAAGCCACACAGTGATATTGATT
TGCTGGTTACGGTGACCGTAAGGCTTGATGAAACAACGCGGCGAGCTTTGATCAACGACCTTTTGGAAAC
TTCGGCTTCCCCTGGAGAGAGCGAGATTCTCCGCGCTGTAGAAGTCACCATTGTTGTGCACGACGACATC
ATTCCGTGGCGTTATCCAGCTAAGCGCGAACTGCAATTTGGAGAATGGCAGCGCAATGACATTCTTGCAG
GTATCTTCGAGCCAGCCACGATCGACATTGATCTGGCTATCTTGCTGACAAAAGCAAGAGAACATAGCGT
TGCCTTGGTAGGTCCAGCGGCGGAGGAACTCTTTGATCCGGTTCCTGAACAGGATCTATTTGAGGCGCTA
AATGAAACCTTAACGCTATGGAACTCGCCGCCCGACTGGGCTGGCGATGAGCGAAATGTAGTGCTTACGT
TGTCCCGCATTTGGTACAGCGCAGTAACCGGCAAAATCGCGCCGAAGGATGTCGCTGCCGACTGGGCAAT
GGAGCGCCTGCCGGCCCAGTATCAGCCCGTCATACTTGAAGCTAGACAGGCTTATCTTGGACAAGAAGAA
GATCGCTTGGCCTCGCGCGCAGATCAGTTGGAAGAATTTGTCCACTACGTGAAAGGCGAGATCACCAAGG
TAGTCGGCAAATAACCCTCGAGCCACCCATGACCAAAATCCCTTAACGTGAGTTACGCGTCGTTCCACTG
AGCGTCAGACCCCGTAGAAAAGATCAAAGGATCTTCTTGAGATCCTTTTTTTCTGCGCGTAATCTGCTGC
TTGCAAACAAAAAAACCACCGCTACCAGCGGTGGTTTGTTTGCCGGATCAAGAGCTACCAACTCTTTTTC
CGAAGGTAACTGGCTTCAGCAGAGCGCAGATACCAAATACTGTTCTTCTAGTGTAGCCGTAGTTAGGCCA
CCACTTCAAGAACTCTGTAGCACCGCCTACATACCTCGCTCTGCTAATCCTGTTACCAGTGGCTGCTGCC
AGTGGCGATAAGTCGTGTCTTACCGGGTTGGACTCAAGACGATAGTTACCGGATAAGGCGCAGCGGTCGG
GCTGAACGGGGGGTTCGTGCACACAGCCCAGCTTGGAGCGAACGACCTACACCGAACTGAGATACCTACA
GCGTGAGCTATGAGAAAGCGCCACGCTTCCCGAAGGGAGAAAGGCGGACAGGTATCCGGTAAGCGGCAGG
GTCGGAACAGGAGAGCGCACGAGGGAGCTTCCAGGGGGAAACGCCTGGTATCTTTATAGTCCTGTCGGGT
TTCGCCACCTCTGACTTGAGCGTCGATTTTTGTGATGCTCGTCAGGGGGGCGGAGCCTATGGAAAAACGC
CAGCAACGCGGCCTTTTTACGGTTCCTGGCCTTTTGCTGGCCTTTTGCTCACATGTT
