>Addgene plasmid #82787 | pDONR223_ZBTB24_p.M78I | depositor partial sequence | sequence record 157513 | Insert sequence
ATGGCAGAAACATCGCCAGAGCCTTCTGGGCAGCTTGTTGTACACTCAGACGCTCACAGTGACACTGTGC
TGGCCAGTTTTGAGGATCAGAGGAAGAAAGGCTTCCTCTGTGACATTACTTTAATCGTGGAGAATGTACA
TTTCCGGGCCCACAAAGCCTTACTTGCTGCCAGTAGTGAATACTTCTCAATGATGTTTGCAGAAGAGGGG
GAAATCGGCCAATCCATTTATATCCTGGAAGGCATGGTTGCAGACACCTTTGGTATCCTGCTGGAATTTA
TCTACACAGGTTATCTCCATGCCAGTGAGAAAAGTACAGAACAAATCCTGGCTACTGCTCAGTTCTTAAA
AGTCTATGACCTGGTAAAGGCTTACACAGACTTCCAAAATAATCATAGCTCCCCAAAGCCAACAACTTTG
AACACTGCTGGTGCCCCAGTGGTTGTTATCTCTAATAAGAAAAACGATCCTCCAAAGCGGAAACGGGGAA
GACCAAAAAAAGTCAATACATTGCAGGAGGAGAAATCAGAACTGGCTGCAGAGGAAGAAATACAGTTAAG
AGTGAACAATTCAGTTCAGAATAGACAAAACTTTGTGGTTAAAGGAGACAGTGGTGTACTGAATGAGCAA
ATTGCAGCAAAAGAAAAGGAAGAATCGGAGCCTACTTGTGAGCCAAGTAGAGAGGAGGAAATGCCAGTTG
AAAAAGATGAGAACTATGATCCCAAGACCGAGGATGGCCAGGCAAGCCAGAGTCGATACAGCAAGCGGAG
GATTTGGAGATCCGTCAAACTTAAAGATTACAAACTTGTTGGGGATCAAGAGGACCATGGTTCAGCCAAG
AGGATCTGTGGAAGGAGAAAGCGCCCTGGAGGCCCTGAGGCCCGCTGTAAAGACTGTGGCAAGGTCTTTA
AGTACAATCACTTTTTAGCAATCCACCAGAGGAGCCACACAGGGGAGCGACCTTTCAAATGTAATGAGTG
TGGAAAAGGCTTTGCCCAGAAGCACTCGCTACAGGTCCACACCAGGATGCACACAGGCGAGCGGCCGTAC
ACCTGCACCGTGTGCAGCAAGGCTCTGACCACCAAGCACTCACTGCTGGAGCACATGAGCCTGCACTCAG
GACAGAAGTCTTTTACCTGTGATCAATGCGGAAAATATTTCAGCCAGAACAGACAGCTAAAGAGCCATTA
CCGAGTTCATACAGGCCACTCATTACCGGAATGCAAAGACTGCCATCGCAAATTCATGGATGTGTCTCAG
CTAAAGAAACATCTGCGAACACACACAGGTGAGAAGCCATTTACTTGTGAAATCTGTGGCAAATCTTTCA
CAGCAAAGAGTTCTCTTCAGACCCACATCAGAATCCATCGAGGAGAAAAGCCATACTCCTGTGGCATTTG
TGGCAAATCCTTCTCTGACTCCAGTGCCAAAAGGAGACACTGCATTCTACACACTGGCAAGAAGCCTTTC
TCCTGCCCTGAGTGTAACTTACAGTTTGCTCGCTTAGACAACTTGAAGGCTCACTTGAAAATTCATAGCA
AGGAGAAGCATGCTTCAGATGCCAGCAGCATTTCTGGCAGTAGTAATACAGAAGAGGTCAGGAATATTCT
TCAGCTACAGCCATATCAACTCTCTACCTCGGGAGAGCAGGAAATTCAGCTTCTCGTAACCGATTCTGTA
CATAACATCAATTTCATGCCCGGTCCTAGCCAGGGAATCAGCATTGTGACTGCAGAGAGTTCCCAAAACA
TGACTGCAGACCAGGCTGCTAATCTTACCCTGCTCACGCAGCAGCCAGAGCAACTGCAGAATTTAATTCT
TTCAGCTCAACAGGAGCAAACAGAACACATTCAGAGCCTCAATATGATTGAAAGCCAGATGGGGCCCTCA
CAAACAGAGCCAGTGCACGTGATCACTCTGTCCAAGGAAACACTGGAACATCTTCATGCCCATCAAGAGC
AAACAGAGGAGCTCCATTTAGCTACAAGTACTTCAGATCCAGCTCAGCACCTGCAGCTGACACAGGAGCC
TGGTCCGCCACCACCCACTCACCACGTGCCCCAGCCAACGCCACTTGGCCAGGAGCAGAGCTGA
